Addgene plasmid #49497: hKLF6 P148L (1009)
Purpose: expresses human KLF6 with P148L mutation
Depositing lab: Scott Friedman. Depositing organization: Icahn School of Medicine at Mount Sinai. Publication: GSK3beta phosphorylation of the KLF6 tumor suppressor promotes its transactivation of p21. Lang UE, Kocabayoglu P, Cheng GZ, Ghiassi-Nejad Z, Munoz U, Vetter D, Eckstein DA, Hannivoort RA, Walsh MJ, Friedman SL. Oncogene. 2012 Oct 22. doi: 10.1038/onc.2012.457. PubMed 23085750.
Backbone
  Vector backbone: unknown
  Vector type: Mammalian Expression
Growth in bacteria
  Bacterial resistance: Ampicillin, 100 μg/mL
  Growth temperature: 37°C
  Growth strain: DH5alpha
  Copy number: Low Copy
Gene/Insert
  Gene/Insert name: KFL6-P148L (alt names: Kruppel-like factor 6; KFL6)
  Species: H. sapiens (human)
  Mutation: P148L
  Entrez Gene: KLF6 (a.k.a. BCD1, CBA1, COPEB, CPBP, GBF, PAC1, ST12, ZF9)
  Promoter: CMV
  Cloning method: Restriction Enzyme; 5′ cloning site unknown (unknown if destroyed); 3′ cloning site unknown (unknown if destroyed)
  Sequencing primers: 5′ T7
Terms and licenses: Academic/Nonprofit Terms; Industry Terms: Not Available to Industry
How to cite: hKLF6 P148L (1009) was a gift from Scott Friedman (Addgene plasmid # 49497 ; http://n2t.net/addgene:49497 ; RRID:Addgene_49497)
