[The description below was written by a language model from this plasmid's Addgene catalogue record.]
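Description:
hKLF6 P148L (1009) is a mammalian expression plasmid carrying the human Kruppel-like factor 6 (KLF6) coding sequence with a single missense substitution, proline to leucine at residue 148. The insert is placed under the CMV promoter, a strong constitutive viral promoter that drives high-level transcription in most transfected mammalian cell lines. The record lists the vector backbone as unknown, and the restriction sites used for cloning are likewise not recorded, so details such as the polyadenylation signal, any mammalian selection marker, or epitope tags cannot be stated. A T7 primer is given as the 5′ sequencing primer, which implies a T7 promoter or primer site lies upstream of the insert, as is common in CMV-based expression vectors. In bacteria the plasmid is selected with ampicillin and is catalogued as low copy; the origin of replication is not specified.

KLF6 is a zinc-finger transcription factor regarded as a tumor suppressor, and the associated publication concerns how its phosphorylation by GSK3beta promotes its transactivation of the cyclin-dependent kinase inhibitor p21. The record does not itself explain why the P148L change was chosen. In that context, the construct would most plausibly be used alongside wild-type KLF6 in transient transfection experiments to compare how the substitution affects KLF6 phosphorylation, target-gene activation or growth-suppressive activity. No feature table accompanies the record, so this description rests solely on the catalogue fields.
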