>Addgene plasmid #49497 | hKLF6 P148L (1009) | addgene partial sequence | sequence record 79642 | T7 5'-TAATACGACTCACTATAGGG-3'
TCCGTCCACCCGGCCCGACATGGACGTGCTCCCCATGTGCAGCATCTTCCAGGAGCTCCAGATCGTGCAC
GAGACCGGCTACTTCTCGGCGCTGCCGTCTCTGGAGGAGTACTGGCAACAGACCTGCCTAGAGCTGGAAC
GTTACCTCCAGAGCGAGCCCTGCTATGTTTCAGCCTCAGAAATCAAATTTGACAGCCAGGAAGATCTGTG
GACCAAAATCATTCTGGCTCGGGAGAAAAAGGAGGAATCCGAACTGAAGATATCTTCCAGTCCTCCAGAG
GACACTCTCATCAGCCCGAGCTTTTGTTACAACTTAGAGACCAACAGCCTGAACTCAGATGTCAGCAGCG
AATCCTCTGACAGCTCCGAGGAACTTTCTCCCACGGCCAAGTTTACCTCCGACCCCATTGGCGAAGTTTT
GGTCAGCTCGGGAAAATTGAGCTCCTCTGTCACCTCCACGCTTCCATCTTCTCCGGAACTGAGCAGGGAA
CCTTCTCAACTGTGGGGTTGCGTGCCCGGGGAGCTGCCCTCGCCAGGGAAGGTGCGCAGCGGGACTTCGG
GGAAGCCAGGTGACAAGGGAAATGGCGATGCCTCCCCCGACGGCAGGAGGAGGGTGCACCGGTGCCACTT
TAACGGCTGCAGGAAAGTTTACACCAAAAGCTCCCACTTGAAAGCACACCAGCGGACGCACACAGGAGAA
AA
