>Addgene plasmid #49497 | hKLF6 P148L (1009) | addgene partial sequence | sequence record 80378 | EBV-rev 5'-GTGGTTTGTCCAAACTCATC-3'
ACCCTCACTAAAGGGAAGCGGCCGCCCGGGTCGACTCTAGATGATTGGTGGTCATCTCATCTCATGCTAT
ACCCCTTACACACAAAACATTCAAACTACTTTTTTTCCATCTCTTGCAGTCTTGCTAACCACAAGGAAAA
AAAGTTGGCCTCATCATACGGTCAGTAATAGATCCTCAACATACAATCAACCCAACCATTAGCATTCTCA
GTGTGCATGCTCACGGCAAAGGCTTAGGCGCCGCTCGGAAGGGCGGGTACCAGTGGCGAGTCCAGGGTCA
CCCACATACCATGCACCACGGGTGCTATGCCACTTCTTACAGGACCTTTTTAGCCTTCAAAAGACCTTCC
AAGGAGAGGCCCTGGAGGCAACTGGGTAGGGTGCAGAACGGCATGCTTTGGCTGGAACACGCATCCCTCC
TTCCACGGCCGGCTCTCAGCCTGGAAGCCTTTTAGCCTACAGGATCCACCTCTTTGCTCCCTCAGAGGTG
CCTCTTCATGTGCAGGGCCAGGTGGTCAGACCTGGAAAAACACCTGTCACAGTGGGAGCATTTAAAAGGC
TTGGCCCCGGTGTGCTTTCGGAAGTGCCTGGTTAACTCATCACTTCTTGCAAAACGCCACTCACACCCTT
CCCATGAGCATCTGTAAGGCTTTTCTCCTGTGTGCGTCCGCTGGTGTGCTTTCAAGTGGGAGCTTTTGGT
GTAAACTTTCCTGCAGCCGTTAAAGTGGCACCGGTGCACCCTCCTCCTGCCGTCGGGGGAGGCATCGCCA
TTTCCCTTGTCACCTGGCTTCCCCGAAGTCCCGCTGCGCACCTTCCCTGGCGAGGGCAGCTCCCCGGGCA
CGCAACCCCACAGTTGAGAAGGTTCCCTGCTCAGTTCCGGA
